Addgene plasmid #53021: pHL 1904
Purpose: AmpR + fimS::gfpLVA::Asp terminator + CamR + ColE1
Depositing lab: Han Lim. Depositing organization: University of California, Berkeley.
Backbone
  Vector backbone: unknown
  Backbone manufacturer: Lim lab
  Vector type: Bacterial Expression, Synthetic Biology
Growth in bacteria
  Bacterial resistance: Chloramphenicol and Ampicillin, 25 & 100 μg/mL
  Growth temperature: 37°C
  Growth strain: DH5alpha
  Copy number: High Copy
Gene/Insert
  Gene/Insert name: GFP
  Species: E.coli
  Promoter: fimS
  Tag / fusion protein: fimS (N terminal on insert); LVA (C terminal on insert); Asp terminator (C terminal on insert)
  Cloning method: Unknown
  Sequencing primers: 5′ unknown; 3′ AspTerm ACTGCTCACAAGAAAAAAGGCACG
Terms and licenses: Academic/Nonprofit Terms; Industry Terms: Not Available to Industry
How to cite: pHL 1904 was a gift from Han Lim (Addgene plasmid # 53021 ; http://n2t.net/addgene:53021 ; RRID:Addgene_53021)
