[The description below was written by a language model from this plasmid's Addgene catalogue record.]
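Description:
pHL 1904 is a high-copy bacterial expression and synthetic biology plasmid built on a laboratory-made backbone whose origin is recorded as unknown. It replicates in E. coli from a ColE1 origin and carries two selectable markers, ampicillin resistance (AmpR) and chloramphenicol resistance (CamR), so it can be maintained under dual selection.

The payload is a reporter cassette in which GFP is placed under the control of fimS, followed by an Asp terminator that ends transcription. From general knowledge, fimS is the invertible DNA element of the E. coli type 1 fimbriae (fim) system. It contains the promoter that normally drives fimbrial gene expression and is flanked by inverted repeats, so site-specific recombinases can flip it between an ON orientation, in which the promoter faces the downstream gene, and an OFF orientation. Placing gfp downstream of fimS therefore makes fluorescence a readout of the switch's orientation and promoter activity. The GFP carries a C-terminal LVA tag, an ssrA-type degradation signal that targets the protein to cellular proteases and shortens its half-life. As a result, fluorescence tracks current expression rather than accumulated protein. The record lists fimS and the terminator as "tags", but they are regulatory elements flanking the coding sequence, not protein fusions.

The record does not state a specific application beyond listing the parts, and it does not mention any recombinase gene on the plasmid. The design is consistent with use as a dynamic reporter for studying or engineering fim-based inversion switches in E. coli. No feature table is provided, so the arrangement and orientation of the elements cannot be confirmed.
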