>Addgene plasmid #53021 | pHL 1904 | addgene partial sequence | sequence record 83858 | GFP-R 5'-CCATCTAATTCAACAAGAATTGGGACAAC-3'
TTTACGCATGCTGCTTTCCTTTCAAAAAACTATTTCTAAATCGACATGGGCAGTCGTTCTGTACACTTTG
TTTTGTAAACGAGTTTGACTGCCAACACTGCACAGTTTTCCCCCAAAAGATGAAACATTTGGGGCCAAAC
TGTCCATATCATAAATAAGTTACGTATTTTTTCTCAAGCATAAAAATATTAAAAAACGACAAAAAGCATC
TAACTGTTTGATATGTAAATTATTTCTATTGTAAATTAATTTCACATCACCTCCGCTATATGTAAAGCTA
ACGTTTCTGTGGCTCGACGCATCTTCCTCATTCTTCTCTCCAAAAACCACCTCATGCAATATAAACATCT
ATAAATAAAGATAACAATAGAATATTAAGCCAACAAATAAACTGAAAAAGTTTGTCCGCGATGCTTTCCT
CTATGAGTCAAAATGGCCCCAATTGTCTTGTATTTATTTGTTTTTTTAACTTTATTATCAATAAGTTAAA
TCAAACCTCTTCTCTTTTTAATTTTTCGTTTATGAGATTATTTCTTTCCCATAATCCGGCAAAACGAGCG
ACGTCAGGTGGCACTTTTCGGGGAAATGTGCGCGGAACCCCTATTTGTTTATTTTTCTAAATACATTCAA
ATATGTATCCGCTCATGAGACAATAACCCTGATAAATGCTTCAATAATATTGAAAAAGGAAGAGTATGAG
TATTCAACATTTCCGTGTCGCCCTTATTCCCTTTTTTGCGGCATTTTGCCTTCCTGTTTTTGCTCACCCA
GAAACGCTGGTGAAAGTAAAAGATGCTGAAGATCAGTTGG
