>Addgene plasmid #53021 | pHL 1904 | addgene partial sequence | sequence record 84035 | GFP-F 5'-GGTCCTTCTTGAGTTTGTAAC-3'
GACTATACAAGCAGCAAACGACGAAAACTACGCTTTAGTAGCTTAATAAGCTTTAATCGTACAGGGTAGT
ACAAATAAAAAAGGCACGTCAGATGACGTGCCTTTTTTCTTGTGAGCAGTGAATTCGTGTAGGCTGGAGC
TGCTTCGAAGTTCCTATACTTTCTAGAGAATAGGAACTTCGGAATAGGAACTTCATTTAAATGGCGCGCC
TTACGCCCCGCCCTGCCACTCATCGCAGTACTGTTGTAATTCATTAAGCATTCTGCCGACATGGAAGCCA
TCACAAACGGCATGATGAACCTGAATCGCCAGCGGCATCAGCACCTTGTCGCCTTGCGTATAATATTTGC
CCATGGTGAAAACGGGGGCGAAGAAGTTGTCCATATTGGCCACGTTTAAATCAAAACTGGTGAAACTCAC
CCAGGGATTGGCTGAGACGAAAAACATATTCTCAATAAACCCTTTAGGGAAATAGGCCAGGTTTTCACCG
TAACACGCCACATCTTGCGAATATATGTGTAGAAACTGCCGGAAATCGTCGTGGTATTCACTCCAGAGCG
ATGAAAACGTTTCAGTTTGCTCATGGAAAACGGTGTAACAAGGGTGAACACTATCCCATATCACCAGCTC
ACCGTCTTTCATTGCCATACGTAATTCCGGATGAGCATTCATCAGGCGGGCAAGAATGTGAATAAAGGCC
GGATAAAACTTGTGCTTATTTTTCTTTACGGTCTTTAAAAAGGCCGTAATATCCAGCTGAACGGTCTGGT
TATAGGTACATTGAGCAACTGACTGAAATGCCTCAAAATGTTCTTTACGATGCCATTGGGATATATCAAC
GGTGGTATATCCAGTGAT
